>Addgene plasmid #47769 | pDR-AmTrac-GS | depositor partial sequence | sequence record 68733 | AmTrac-GS
ATGTCAGGAGCAATAACATGCTCTGCGGCCGATCTCGCCACCCTACTTGGCCCCAACGCCACGGCGGCGG
CCGACTACATTTGCGGCCAATTAGGCACCGTTAACAACAAGTTCACCGATGCAGCCTTCGCCATAGACAA
CACCTACCTCCTCTTCTCTGCCTACCTTGTCTTCGCCATGCAGCTCGGCTTCGCTATGCTTTGTGCTGGT
TCTGTTAGAGCCAAGAATACGATGAACATCATGCTTACCAATGTCCTTGACGCTGCAGCCGGAGGACTCT
TCTACTATCTCTTTGGTTACGCCTTTGCCTTTGGAGGATCCTCCGAAGGGTTCATTGGAAGACACAACTT
TGCTCTTAGAGACTTTCCGACTCCCACAGCTGATTACTCTTTCTTCCTCTACCAATGGGCGTTCGCAATC
GCGGCCGCTGGAATCACAAGTGGTTCGATCGCAGAGAGGACTCAGTTCGTGGCTTACTTGATATACTCTT
CTTTCTTAACCGGATTTGTTTACCCGGTTGTCTCTCACTGGTTTTGGTCCCCGGATGGATGGGCCAGTCC
CTTTCGTTCAGCGGATGATCGTTTGTTTAGCACCGGAGCCATTGACTTTGCTGGCTCCGGTGTTGTTCAC
ATGGTTGGTGGCATAGCAGGTTTATGGGGTGCTCTTATTGAAGGTCCTCGTCGTGGTCGGTTCGAGAAAG
GTAGTAACGTCTATATCAAGGCCGACAAGCAGAAGAACGGCATCAAGGCGAACTTCAAGATCCGCCACAA
CATCGAGGACGGCGGCGTGCAGCTCGCCTACCACTACCAGCAGAACACCCCCATCGGCGACGGCCCCGTG
CTGCTGCCCGACAACCACTACCTGAGCGTCCAGTCCAAGCTGAGCAAAGACCCCAACGAGAAGCGCGATC
ACATGGTCCTGCTGGAGTTCGTGACCGCCGCCGGGATCACTCTCGGCATGGACGAGCTGTACAAGGGTGG
TACCGGTGGATCTATGGTGAGCAAGGGCGAGGAGCTGTTCACCGGGGTGGTGCCCATCCTGGTCGAGCTG
GACGGCGACGTAAACGGCCACAAGTTCAGCGTGTCCGGCGAGGGCGAGGGCGATGCCACCTACGGCAAGC
TGACCCTGAAGTTCATCTGCACCACCGGCAAGCTGCCCGTGCCCTGGCCCACCCTCGTGACCACCCTGAC
CTACGGCGTGCAGTGCTTCAGCCGCTACCCCGACCACATGAAGCAGCACGACTTCTTCAAGTCCGCCATG
CCCGAAGGCTACATCCAGGAGCGCACCATCTTCTTCAAGGACGACGGCAACTACAAGACCCGCGCCGAGG
TGAAGTTCGAGGGCGACACCCTGGTGAACCGCATCGAGCTGAAGGGCATCGACTTCAAGGAGGACGGCAA
CATCCTGGGGCACAAGCTGGAGTACAACTTTAATGGTGGTCGCGCTATTGCTCTGCGCGGCCACTCTGCC
TCGCTAGTAGTCTTAGGAACCTTCCTCCTATGGTTTGGATGGTATGGTTTCAACCCCGGTTCCTTCACTA
AGATACTCGTTCCGTATAATTCTGGTTCCAACTACGGCCAATGGAGCGGAATCGGCCGTACAGCGGTTAA
CACCACACTCTCAGGATGCACAGCAGCTCTAACCACACTCTTTGGTAAACGTCTCCTATCAGGCCACTGG
AACGTAACGGACGTTTGCAACGGGTTACTCGGTGGGTTTGCGGCCATAACCGCAGGTTGCTCCGTCGTAG
AGCCATGGGCAGCGATTGTGTGCGGCTTCATGGCTTCTGTCGTCCTTATCGGATGCAACAAGCTCGCGGA
GCTTGTACAATATGATGATCCACTCGAGGCAGCCCAACTACATGGAGGGTGTGGCGCGTGGGGGTTGATA
TTCGTAGGATTGTTTGCCAAAGAGAAGTATCTAAACGAGGTTTATGGCGCCACCCCGGGAAGGCCATATG
GACTATTTATGGGCGGAGGAGGGAAGCTGTTGGGAGCACAATTGGTTCAAATACTTGTGATTGTAGGATG
GGTTAGTGCCACAATGGGAACACTCTTCTTCATCCTCAAAAGGCTCAATCTGCTTAGGATCTCGGAGCAG
CATGAAATGCAAGGGATGGATATGACACGTCACGGTGGCTTTGCTTATATCTACCATGATAATGATGATG
AGTCTCATAGAGTGGATCCTGGATCTCCTTTCCCTCGATCAGCTACTCCTCCTCGCGTT
