>Addgene plasmid #47769 | pDR-AmTrac-GS | addgene partial sequence | sequence record 71088 | EGFP-N 5'-CGTCGCCGTCCAGCTCGACCAG-3'
TCGCCCTTGCTCACCATAGATCCACCGGTACCACCCTTGTACAGCTCGTCCATGCCGAGAGTGATCCCGG
CGGCGGTCACGAACTCCAGCAGGACCATGTGATCGCGCTTCTCGTTGGGGTCTTTGCTCAGCTTGGACTG
GACGCTCAGGTAGTGGTTGTCGGGCAGCAGCACGGGGCCGTCGCCGATGGGGGTGTTCTGCTGGTAGTGG
TAGGCGAGCTGCACGCCGCCGTCCTCGATGTTGTGGCGGATCTTGAAGTTCGCCTTGATGCCGTTCTTCT
GCTTGTCGGCCTTGATATAGACGTTACTACCTTTCTCGAACCGACCACGACGAGGACCTTCAATAAGAGC
ACCCCATAAACCTGCTATGCCACCAACCATGTGAACAACACCGGAGCCAGCAAAGTCAATGGCTCCGGTG
CTAAACAAACGATCATCCGCTGAACGAAAGGGACTGGCCCATCCATCCGGGGACCAAAACCAGTGAGAGA
CAACCGGGTAAACAAATCCGGTTAAGAAAGAAGAGTATATCAAGTAAGCCACGAACTGAGTCCTCTCTGC
GATCGAACCACTTGTGATTCCAGCGGCCGCGATTGCGAACGCCCATTGGTAGAGGAAGAAAGAGTAATCA
GCTGTGGGAGTCGGAAAGTCTCTAAGAGCAAAGTTGTGTCTTCCAATGAACCCTTCGGAGGATCCTCCAA
AGGCAAAGGCGTAACCAAAGAGATAGTAGAAGAGTCCTCCGGCTGCAGCGTCAAGGACATTGGTAAGCAT
GATGTTCATCGTATTCTTGGCTCTAACAGAACCAGCACAAAGCATAGCGAAGCCGAGCTGCATGGCGAAG
ACAAGGTAGGCAGAGAAGAGGAGGTAGGTGTTGTCTATGGCGAAGGCTGCATCGGTGAACTTGTTGTTAA
CGGTGCCTAATTGGCCGCAAATGTAGTCGGCCGCCGCCGT
