[The description below was written by a language model from this plasmid's Addgene catalogue record.]
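Description:
pDR-AmTrac-GS is a yeast expression plasmid of about 8.2 kb, built on the Gateway-compatible pDR GW backbone (about 6 kb without insert). It is maintained in E. coli as a high-copy plasmid under ampicillin selection. In yeast it is selected through the URA3 auxotrophic marker, which restores uracil prototrophy in ura3 host strains. No feature table accompanies the record, so the bacterial and yeast origins of replication, the transcription terminator and other backbone elements are not stated.

The payload is a 2,229 bp insert encoding AmTrac-GS, introduced by Gateway recombination and driven by the promoter listed as PMA. This presumably refers to the yeast plasma membrane H+-ATPase gene promoter, which is commonly used for strong expression in Saccharomyces. The insert is listed as part Arabidopsis thaliana and part synthetic, and it carries mcpGFP as the fusion partner. That composition matches the associated study, which describes fluorescent sensors reporting the activity of ammonium transceptors in live cells: a plant ammonium transporter is combined with a circularly permuted GFP, so that changes in the transporter during substrate handling alter the fluorescence signal. The "GS" suffix appears to mark one variant in a sensor series, perhaps defined by linker composition, but the record does not explain it, nor does it name the specific Arabidopsis transporter or the position of the fluorescent protein within it.

The stated purpose is expression of AmTrac-GS in yeast, where the sensor can be used for fluorescence-based monitoring of ammonium transporter activity in living cells.
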