Addgene plasmid #47769: pDR-AmTrac-GS
Purpose: expresses AmTrac-GS in yeast
Depositing lab: Wolf Frommer. Depositing organization: Carnegie Institution for Science. Publication: Fluorescent sensors reporting the activity of ammonium transceptors in live cells. De Michele R, Ast C, Loque D, Ho CH, Andrade SL, Lanquar V, Grossmann G, Gehne S, Kumke MU, Frommer WB. eLife. 2013 Jul 2;2:e00800. 10.7554/eLife.00800 PubMed 23840931.
Backbone
  Vector backbone: pDR GW
  Backbone size w/o insert (bp): 6000
  Total vector size (bp): 8200
  Vector type: Yeast Expression
  Selectable markers: URA3
Growth in bacteria
  Bacterial resistance: Ampicillin, 100 μg/mL
  Growth temperature: 37°C
  Growth strain: Top10
  Copy number: High Copy
Gene/Insert
  Gene/Insert name: AmTrac-GS
  Species: A. thaliana (mustard weed), Synthetic
  Insert size (bp): 2229
  Promoter: PMA
  Tag / fusion protein: mcpGFP
  Cloning method: Gateway Cloning
  Sequencing primers: 5′ aacaatcgttaataattaattaattgg; 3′ gaagtgtcaacaacgtatctacc
Terms and licenses: Academic/Nonprofit Terms; Industry Terms: Not Available to Industry
How to cite: pDR-AmTrac-GS was a gift from Wolf Frommer (Addgene plasmid # 47769 ; http://n2t.net/addgene:47769 ; RRID:Addgene_47769)
